>Addgene plasmid #103853 | pC0042-PguCas13b crRNA backbone | addgene full sequence | sequence record 199149 | Addgene NGS Result
CCTAGATCCTTTTAAATTAAAAATGAAGTTTTAAATCAATCTAAAGTATATATGAGTAAACTTGGTCTGA
CAGTTACCAATGCTTAATCAGTGAGGCACCTATCTCAGCGATCTGTCTATTTCGTTCATCCATAGTTGCC
TGACTCCCCGTCGTGTAGATAACTACGATACGGGAGGGCTTACCATCTGGCCCCAGTGCTGCAATGATAC
CGCGAGACCCACGCTCACCGGCTCCAGATTTATCAGCAATAAACCAGCCAGCCGGAAGGGCCGAGCGCAG
AAGTGGTCCTGCAACTTTATCCGCCTCCATCCAGTCTATTAATTGTTGCCGGGAAGCTAGAGTAAGTAGT
TCGCCAGTTAATAGTTTGCGCAACGTTGTTGCCATTGCTACAGGCATCGTGGTGTCACGCTCGTCGTTTG
GTATGGCTTCATTCAGCTCCGGTTCCCAACGATCAAGGCGAGTTACATGATCCCCCATGTTGTGCAAAAA
AGCGGTTAGCTCCTTCGGTCCTCCGATCGTTGTCAGAAGTAAGTTGGCCGCAGTGTTATCACTCATGGTT
ATGGCAGCACTGCATAATTCTCTTACTGTCATGCCATCCGTAAGATGCTTTTCTGTGACTGGTGAGTACT
CAACCAAGTCATTCTGAGAATAGTGTATGCGGCGACCGAGTTGCTCTTGCCCGGCGTCAATACGGGATAA
TACCGCGCCACATAGCAGAACTTTAAAAGTGCTCATCATTGGAAAACGTTCTTCGGGGCGAAAACTCTCA
AGGATCTTACCGCTGTTGAGATCCAGTTCGATGTAACCCACTCGTGCACCCAACTGATCTTCAGCATCTT
TTACTTTCACCAGCGTTTCTGGGTGAGCAAAAACAGGAAGGCAAAATGCCGCAAAAAAGGGAATAAGGGC
GACACGGAAATGTTGAATACTCATACTCTTCCTTTTTCAATATTATTGAAGCATTTATCAGGGTTATTGT
CTCATGAGCGGATACATATTTGAATGTATTTAGAAAAATAAACAAATAGGGGTTCCGCGCACATTTCCCC
GAAAAGTGCCACCTGACGTCTAAGAAACCATTATTATCATGACATTAACCTATAAAAATAGGCGTATCAC
GAGGCCCTTTCGTCTCGCGCGTTTCGGTGATGACGGTGAAAACCTCTGACACATGCAGCTCCCGGAGACG
GTCACAGCTTGTCTGTAAGCGGATGCCGGGAGCAGACAAGCCCGTCAGGGCGCGTCAGCGGGTGTTGGCG
GGTGTCGGGGCTGGCTTAACTATGCGGCATCAGAGCAGATTGTACTGAGAGTGCACCATATGCGGTGTGA
AATACCGCACAGATGCGTAAGGAGAAAATACCGCATCAGGCGCCATTCGCCATTCAGGCTGCGCAACTGT
TGGGAAGGGCGATCGGTGCGGGCCTCTTCGCTATTACGCCAGCTGGCGAAAGGGGGATGTGCTGCAAGGC
GATTAAGTTGGGTAACGCCAGGGTTTTCCCAGTCACGACGTTGTAAAACGACGGCCAGTGAATTCGAGCT
CGGTACCAAAAAAGTTGTGTGTACCCTTCAAATAGAGGGTAGATCCAACTTGTCTTCGTCCCAGGAAGAC
ATGGTGTTTCGTCCTTTCCACAAGATATATAAAGCCAAGAAATCGAAATACTTTCAAGTTACGGTAAGCA
TATGATAGTCCATTTTAAAACATAATTTTAAAACTGCAAACTACCCAAGAAATTATTACTTTCTACGTCA
CGTATTTTGTACTAATATCTTTGTGTTTACAGTCAAATTAATTCCAATTATCTCTCTAACAGCCTTGTAT
CGTATATGCAAATATGAAGGAATCATGGGAAATAGGCCCTCTGGCGTAATCATGGTCATAGCTGTTTCCT
GTGTGAAATTGTTATCCGCTCACAATTCCACACAACATACGAGCCGGAAGCATAAAGTGTAAAGCCTGGG
GTGCCTAATGAGTGAGCTAACTCACATTAATTGCGTTGCGCTCACTGCCCGCTTTCCAGTCGGGAAACCT
GTCGTGCCAGCTGCATTAATGAATCGGCCAACGCGCGGGGAGAGGCGGTTTGCGTATTGGGCGCTCTTCC
GCTTCCTCGCTCACTGACTCGCTGCGCTCGGTCGTTCGGCTGCGGCGAGCGGTATCAGCTCACTCAAAGG
CGGTAATACGGTTATCCACAGAATCAGGGGATAACGCAGGAAAGAACATGTGAGCAAAAGGCCAGCAAAA
GGCCAGGAACCGTAAAAAGGCCGCGTTGCTGGCGTTTTTCCATAGGCTCCGCCCCCCTGACGAGCATCAC
AAAAATCGACGCTCAAGTCAGAGGTGGCGAAACCCGACAGGACTATAAAGATACCAGGCGTTTCCCCCTG
GAAGCTCCCTCGTGCGCTCTCCTGTTCCGACCCTGCCGCTTACCGGATACCTGTCCGCCTTTCTCCCTTC
GGGAAGCGTGGCGCTTTCTCATAGCTCACGCTGTAGGTATCTCAGTTCGGTGTAGGTCGTTCGCTCCAAG
CTGGGCTGTGTGCACGAACCCCCCGTTCAGCCCGACCGCTGCGCCTTATCCGGTAACTATCGTCTTGAGT
CCAACCCGGTAAGACACGACTTATCGCCACTGGCAGCAGCCACTGGTAACAGGATTAGCAGAGCGAGGTA
TGTAGGCGGTGCTACAGAGTTCTTGAAGTGGTGGCCTAACTACGGCTACACTAGAAGAACAGTATTTGGT
ATCTGCGCTCTGCTGAAGCCAGTTACCTTCGGAAAAAGAGTTGGTAGCTCTTGATCCGGCAAACAAACCA
CCGCTGGTAGCGGTGGTTTTTTTGTTTGCAAGCAGCAGATTACGCGCAGAAAAAAAGGATCTCAAGAAGA
TCCTTTGATCTTTTCTACGGGGTCTGACGCTCAGTGGAACGAAAACTCACGTTAAGGGATTTTGGTCATG
AGATTATCAAAAAGGATCTTCA
Features (pLannotate 1.2.2; 11 found; start..end, strand, type, name):
     74..934     -  CDS            AmpR: β-lactamase; bla; confers resistance to ampicillin, carbenicillin, and related antibiotics
    935..1039    -  promoter       AmpR promoter: bla
   1134..1169    +  CDS            rop (fragment): Rop protein, which maintains plasmids at low copy number; rop
   1271..1370    +  misc_feature   bom (fragment): basis of mobility region from pBR322
   1376..1533    -  CDS            lacZα (fragment): LacZα fragment of β-galactosidase; lacZ fragment
   1621..1861    -  promoter       U6 promoter: RNA polymerase III promoter for human U6 snRNA
   1899..1915    -  protein_bind   lac operator: The lac repressor binds to the lac operator to inhibit transcription in E. coli. This inhibition can be relieved by adding lactose or isopropyl-β-D-thiogalactopyranoside (IPTG). lac repressor encoded by lacI
   1923..1953    -  promoter       lac promoter: promoter for the E. coli lac operon
   1968..1989    -  protein_bind   CAP binding site: CAP binding activates transcription in the presence of cAMP. E. coli catabolite activator protein
   2002..2094    -  CDS            lacI (fragment): lac repressor; lacI; The lac repressor binds to the lac operator to inhibit transcription in E. coli. This inhibition can be relieved by adding lactose or isopropyl-β-D-thiogalactopyranoside (IPTG).
   2277..2865    -  rep_origin     ori: high-copy-number ColE1/pMB1/pBR322/pUC origin of replication
