[The description below was written by a language model from this plasmid's Addgene catalogue record and pLannotate feature annotations shown in this document.]
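Description:
pC0042-PguCas13b crRNA backbone is a small (about 3 kb) pUC19-derived cloning vector for building guide RNA (crRNA) expression plasmids compatible with PguCas13b, an RNA-targeting CRISPR-Cas13b effector, for use in mammalian cells. It is propagated in E. coli as a high-copy plasmid through the ColE1/pUC origin of replication and is selected with ampicillin through the β-lactamase gene and its native promoter. The remaining annotated elements (lac promoter, lac operator, CAP binding site, and fragments of lacZα, lacI, rop and bom) are remnants of the pUC19 backbone. The lacZα region is interrupted by the inserted cassette, and these elements play no role in guide expression.

The payload is a roughly 300 bp cassette driven by the human U6 promoter, an RNA polymerase III promoter suited to producing short, uncapped RNAs with defined ends. According to the record, the promoter is followed by a pair of BbsI (BpiI) sites, the PguCas13b direct repeat and a poly-T stretch that acts as the Pol III terminator. The feature table annotates only the U6 promoter, not these smaller elements. The insert name lists the direct repeat before the BbsI sites, but the purpose field specifies a 3' direct repeat, consistent with Cas13b crRNA architecture, in which the spacer lies upstream of the repeat. Digestion with the type IIS enzyme leaves non-palindromic overhangs, so annealed spacer oligonucleotides with matching four-base ends can be ligated directionally between the promoter and the repeat.

The plasmid encodes no Cas13b protein and no mammalian selection marker or reporter, so finished guide constructs are meant to be co-delivered with a separate PguCas13b expression plasmid. The associated work concerns Cas13-based RNA editing.
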