Addgene plasmid #103853: pC0042-PguCas13b crRNA backbone
Purpose: For cloning of guide RNAs compatible with PguCas13b. Contains a 3' direct repeat. Clone using BbsI (BpiI). F overhang cacc. R overhang caac
Depositing lab: Feng Zhang. Depositing organization: Broad Institute. Publication: RNA editing with CRISPR-Cas13. Cox DBT, Gootenberg JS, Abudayyeh OO, Franklin B, Kellner MJ, Joung J, Zhang F. Science. 2017 Oct 25. pii: eaaq0180. doi: 10.1126/science.aaq0180. PubMed 29070703.
Backbone
  Vector backbone: pUC19
  Backbone size w/o insert (bp): 2686
  Total vector size (bp): 2962
  Vector type: Mammalian Expression, CRISPR
Growth in bacteria
  Bacterial resistance: Ampicillin, 100 μg/mL
  Growth temperature: 37°C
  Growth strain: DH5alpha
  Copy number: High Copy
Gene/Insert
  Gene/Insert name: U6-PguCas13b DR-BbsI-BbsI-polyT
  Insert size (bp): 314
Terms and licenses: Academic/Nonprofit Terms; Industry Terms: Not Available to Industry
Depositor comments: Benchling link: https://benchling.com/s/seq-ZLKtRrNkhNw0BOzcgdW5
How to cite: pC0042-PguCas13b crRNA backbone was a gift from Feng Zhang (Addgene plasmid # 103853 ; http://n2t.net/addgene:103853 ; RRID:Addgene_103853)
